Addgene plasmid #17736: pOG231
Depositing lab: Geoff Wahl. Depositing organization: Salk Institute for Biological Studies. Publication: Protamine-Cre recombinase transgenes efficiently recombine target sequences in the male germ line of mice, but not in embryonic stem cells. O'Gorman S, Dagenais NA, Qian M, Marchuk Y. Proc Natl Acad Sci U S A. 1997 Dec 23;94(26):14602-7. PubMed 9405659.
Backbone
  Vector backbone: pBluescript II KS-
  Backbone manufacturer: Stratagene
  Backbone size w/o insert (bp): 3000
  Vector type: Bacterial Expression, Cre/Lox
Growth in bacteria
  Bacterial resistance: Ampicillin, 100 μg/mL
  Growth temperature: 37°C
  Growth strain: DH5alpha
  Copy number: High Copy
Gene/Insert
  Gene/Insert name: NLS-Cre recombinase
  Insert size (bp): 1800
  Cloning method: Restriction Enzyme; 5′ cloning site SacII (not destroyed); 3′ cloning site SalI (not destroyed)
  Sequencing primers: 5′ CMV-F; 3′ M13-R
Terms and licenses: Academic/Nonprofit Terms; Industry Terms: Not Available to Industry
Depositor comments: The Cre expression plasmid pOG231 was prepared by fusing a Cre coding sequence modified from pIC-Cre, and containing the same translation start and nuclear localization signal, to the synthetic intron and cytomegalovirus promoter of pOG44
How to cite: pOG231 was a gift from Geoff Wahl (Addgene plasmid # 17736 ; http://n2t.net/addgene:17736 ; RRID:Addgene_17736)
