[The description below was written by a language model from this plasmid's Addgene catalogue record.]
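Description:
pOG231 is a Cre recombinase expression plasmid built on the pBluescript II KS- phagemid backbone (about 3 kb). It is propagated in E. coli as a high-copy plasmid under ampicillin selection. An insert of roughly 1.8 kb sits between SacII and SalI sites, both of which were preserved during cloning. No feature table accompanies the record, so the exact positions of individual elements cannot be confirmed. Standard pBluescript components such as the f1 origin are not listed explicitly either.

The payload is a Cre coding sequence carrying a nuclear localization signal (NLS-Cre). According to the depositor comments, this sequence was modified from pIC-Cre and retains that plasmid's translation start and NLS. It was fused to the cytomegalovirus promoter and synthetic intron taken from the FLP expression plasmid pOG44. The CMV promoter drives strong transcription in mammalian cells, an upstream intron generally improves mRNA processing and expression, and the NLS directs the recombinase into the nucleus, where it can act on loxP-flanked targets. The catalogue classifies the vector type as "Bacterial Expression, Cre/Lox", but the CMV promoter and intron point to a design for Cre expression in mammalian cells, with bacteria serving for propagation. The record does not state a polyadenylation signal or any mammalian selection marker.

The associated publication concerns Cre-mediated recombination of target sequences in the mouse male germ line and in embryonic stem cells. A plasmid of this design is typically transfected transiently to supply Cre for excising, inverting or otherwise recombining loxP-flanked sequences in cultured cells.
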