>Addgene plasmid #17736 | pOG231 | addgene partial sequence | sequence record 108270 | M13-F20 5'-TGTAAAACGACGGCCAGT-3'
CACCGCGGTCTTTCGGACTTTTGAAAGTGATGGTGGTGGGGGAAGGATTCGAACCTTCGAAGTCGATGAC
GGCAGATTTAGAGTCTGCTCCCTGCTTGTGTGTTGGAGGTCGCTGAGTAGTGCGCGAGCAAAATTTAAGC
TACAACAAGGCAAGGCTTGACCGACAATTGCATGAAGAATCTGCTTAGGGTTAGGCGTTTTGCGCTGCTT
CGCGATGTACGGGCCAGATATACGCGTTGACATTGATTATTGACTAGTTATTAATAGTAATCAATTACGG
GGTCATTAGTTCATAGCCCATATATGGAGTTCCGCGTTACATAACTTACGGTAAATGGCCCGCCTGGCTG
ACCGCCCAACGACCCCCGCCCATTGACGTCAATAATGACGTATGTTCCCATAGTAACGCCAATAGGGACT
TTCCATTGACGTCAATGGGTGGAGTATTTACGGTAAACTGCCCACTTGGCAGTACATCAAGTGTATCATA
TGCCAAGTACGCCCCCTATTGACGTCAATGACGGTAAATGGCCCGCCTGGCATTATGCCCAGTACATGAC
CTTATGGGACTTTCCTACTTGGCAGTACATCTACGTATTAGTCATCGCTATTACCATGGTGATGCGGTTT
TGGCAGTACATCAATGGGCGTGGATAGCGGTTTGACTCACGGGGATTTCCAAGTCTCCACCCCATTGACG
TCAATGGGAGTTTGTTTTGGCACCAAAATCAACGGGACTTTCCAAAATGTCGTAACAACTCCGCCCCATT
GACGCAAATGGGCGGTAGGCGTGTACGGTGGGAGGTCTATATAAGCAGAGCTCT
