>Addgene plasmid #17736 | pOG231 | addgene partial sequence | sequence record 108283 | M13-Rev 5'-CAGGAAACAGCTATGACC-3'
TACCGGGCCCCCCCTCGAGGTCGACGGATCGATCCGAACAAACGACCCAACACCCGTGCGTTTTATTCTG
TCTTTTTATTGCCGATCCCCTCAGAAGAACTCGTCAAGAAGGCGATAGAAGGCGATGCGCTGCGAATCGG
GAGCGGCGATACCGTAAAGCACGAGGAAGCGGTCAGCCCATTCGCCGCCAAGCTCTTCAGCAATATCACG
GGTAGCCAACGCTATGTCCTGATAGCGGTCCGCCACACCCAGCCTCGACAATTCCAACCTTACCCAAGAG
TTCGCCAAACTCAGACATCACTTTAGCAAAACCGCGCCGTGCTTCTTCCTCGGTGGCATTCATCACGAAA
TGTTCAGCACTACGCATACTTTTGACAGGAAACGCAACGGATATTGAGTCAATATCAGGCATTCTATCGC
TCAGCTTTACAGTGACAATGACGGCTGGCGACTGAATATTAGTGCTTACAGACAGCACTACATATTTTCC
GTCGATGTTGAAATCCTTTCTCATATGTCACCATAAATATCAAATAATTATAGCAATCATTTACGCGTTA
ATGGCTAATCGCCATCTTCCAGCAGGCGCACCATTGCCCCTGTTTCACTATCCAGGTTACGGATATAGTT
CATGACAATATTTACATTGGTCCAGCCACCAGCTTGCATGATCTCCGGTATTGAAACTCCAGCGCGGGCC
ATATCTCGCGCGGCTCCGACACGGGCACTGTGTCCAGACCAGGCCAGGTATCTCTGACCAGAGTCATCCT
TAGCGCCGTAAATCAATCGATGAGTTGCTT
