>Addgene plasmid #17736 | pOG231 | addgene partial sequence | sequence record 116175 | CMV-F 5'-CGCAAATGGGCGGTAGGCGTG-3'
ACTAGAGAACCCACTGCTTACTGGCTTATCGAAATTAATACGACTCACTATAGGGAGACCCAAGCTTCTA
GGAAGATCTTCCTAGAATTCGCTGTCTGCGAGGGCCAGCTGTTGGGGTGAGTACTCCCTCTCAAAAGCGG
GCATGACTTCTGCGCTAAGATTGTCAGTTTCCAAAAACGAGGAGGATTTGATATTCACCTGGCCCGCGGT
GATGCCTTTGAGGGTGGCCGCGTCCATCTGGTCAGAAAAGACAATCTTTTTGTTGTCAAGCTTGAGGTGT
GGCAGGCTTGAGATCGATCTGGCCATACACTTGAGTGACAATGACATCCACTTTGCCTTTCTCTCCACAG
GTGTCCACTCCCAGGTCCAACCGGGATCTCCCGGGGCCATGCCCAAGAAGAAGAGGAAGGTGTCCAATTT
ACTGACCGTACACCAAAATTTGCCTGCATTACCGGTCGATGCAACGAGTGATGAGGTTCGCAAGAACCTG
ATGGACATGTTCAGGGATCGCCAGGCGTTTTCTGAGCATACCTGGAAAATGCTTCTGTCCGTTTGCCGGT
CGTGGGCGGCATGGTGCAAGTTGAATAACCGGAAATGGTTTCCCGCAGAACCTGAAGATGTTCGCGATTA
TCTTCTATATCTTCAGGCGCGCGGTCTGGCAGTAAAAACTATCCAGCAACATTTGGGCCAGCTAAACATG
CTTCATCGTCGGTCCGGGCTGCCACGACCAAGTGACAGCAATGCTGTTTCACTGGTTATGCGGCGGATCC
GAAAAGAAAACGTTGATGCCGGTGAACGTGCAAA
